Addgene plasmid #46592: AB.pCCL.sin.cPPT.U6.miR-151-5p-Decoy.hPGK.GFP.WPRE
Depositing lab: Brian Brown. Depositing organization: Icahn School of Medicine at Mount Sinai. Publication: High-throughput assessment of microRNA activity and function using microRNA sensor and decoy libraries. Mullokandov G, Baccarini A, Ruzo A, Jayaprakash AD, Tung N, Israelow B, Evans MJ, Sachidanandam R, Brown BD. Nat Methods. 2012 Jul 1;9(8):840-6. doi: 10.1038/nmeth.2078. PubMed 22751203.
Backbone
  Vector backbone: AB.pCCLsin.PPT.U6.hPGK.GFP.wpre
  Backbone size w/o insert (bp): 8233
  Vector type: Lentiviral
  Selectable markers: eGFP
Growth in bacteria
  Bacterial resistance: Ampicillin, 100 μg/mL
  Growth temperature: 37°C
  Growth strain: Stbl3
  Copy number: High Copy
Gene/Insert
  Gene/Insert name: miR-151-5p Decoy (alt name: 8304)
  Species: H. sapiens (human), M. musculus (mouse)
  Insert size (bp): 79
  Promoter: hU6
  Cloning method: Restriction Enzyme; 5′ cloning site BsmBI (destroyed during cloning); 3′ cloning site BsmBI (destroyed during cloning)
  Sequencing primers: 5′ CATAATAGCAACAGACATAC; 3′ pBluescriptSK_primer
Terms and licenses: Academic/Nonprofit Terms; Industry Terms: Not Available to Industry
Depositor comments: Depositor Website: http://www.mountsinai.org/profiles/brian-d-brown/ Please cite Mullokandov, Baccarini, Ruzo et al. Nature Methods 2013.
How to cite: AB.pCCL.sin.cPPT.U6.miR-151-5p-Decoy.hPGK.GFP.WPRE was a gift from Brian Brown (Addgene plasmid # 46592 ; http://n2t.net/addgene:46592 ; RRID:Addgene_46592)
