[The description below was written by a language model from this plasmid's Addgene catalogue record.]
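Description:
AB.pCCL.sin.cPPT.U6.miR-151-5p-Decoy.hPGK.GFP.WPRE is a lentiviral transfer plasmid built on the pCCL self-inactivating (sin) backbone, designed to deliver a microRNA decoy into mammalian cells by viral transduction. It is propagated in bacteria as a high-copy plasmid under ampicillin selection, in a recombination-deficient strain of the kind commonly used to stabilise the repeated LTR sequences of lentiviral vectors. The record gives no feature table, so the details of the bacterial origin and the LTR architecture are inferred only from the vector name. "sin" indicates a design in which the integrated provirus lacks LTR promoter activity, and cPPT denotes the central polypurine tract, which improves transduction efficiency.

The payload comprises two independent expression units. A human U6 promoter, an RNA polymerase III promoter suited to small non-coding transcripts, drives a 79 bp miR-151-5p decoy insert that was cloned between BsmBI sites destroyed in the process. The decoy transcript is intended to act as a competing target that sequesters miR-151-5p and so reduces its activity on endogenous targets. The insert is listed for both human and mouse, consistent with use in cells of either species. Downstream, the human PGK promoter drives GFP (eGFP), which is the only marker for transduced cells, since no drug selection cassette is recorded. A WPRE enhances expression of the GFP transcript. The construct belongs to a collection of microRNA sensor and decoy vectors developed for high-throughput assessment of microRNA activity and function, and is used for stable loss-of-function studies of miR-151-5p, with GFP allowing transduced cells to be tracked or sorted.
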