>Addgene plasmid #46592 | AB.pCCL.sin.cPPT.U6.miR-151-5p-Decoy.hPGK.GFP.WPRE | depositor partial sequence | sequence record 65887 | miR-151-5p Decoy
CATCAACACTAGACTGTCTGCTCCTCGACAAGTATTCTGGTCACAGAATACAACACTAGACTGTCTGCTC
CTCGACAAG
