>Addgene plasmid #46592 | AB.pCCL.sin.cPPT.U6.miR-151-5p-Decoy.hPGK.GFP.WPRE | depositor partial sequence | sequence record 65888 | empty backbone
AATGCTTCAATAATATTGAAAAAGGAAGAGTATGAGTATTCAACATTTCCGTGTCGCCCTTATTCCCTTT
TTTGCGGCATTTTGCCTTCCTGTTTTTGCTCACCCAGAAACGCTGGTGAAAGTAAAAGATGCTGAAGATC
AGTTGGGTGCACGAGTGGGTTACATCGAACTGGATCTCAACAGCGGTAAGATCCTTGAGAGTTTTCGCCC
CGAAGAACGTTTTCCAATGATGAGCACTTTTAAAGTTCTGCTATGTGGCGCGGTATTATCCCGTATTGAC
GCCGGGCAAGAGCAACTCGGTCGCCGCATACACTATTCTCAGAATGACTTGGTTGAGTACTCACCAGTCA
CAGAAAAGCATCTTACGGATGGCATGACAGTAAGAGAATTATGCAGTGCTGCCATAACCATGAGTGATAA
CACTGCGGCCAACTTACTTCTGACAACGATCGGAGGACCGAAGGAGCTAACCGCTTTTTTGCACAACATG
GGGGATCATGTAACTCGCCTTGATCGTTGGGAACCGGAGCTGAATGAAGCCATACCAAACGACGAGCGTG
ACACCACGATGCCTGTAGCAATGGCAACAACGTTGCGCAAACTATTAACTGGCGAACTACTTACTCTAGC
TTCCCGGCAACAATTAATAGACTGGATGGAGGCGGATAAAGTTGCAGGACCACTTCTGCGCTCGGCCCTT
CCGGCTGGCTGGTTTATTGCTGATAAATCTGGAGCCGGTGAGCGTGGGTCTCGCGGTATCATTGCAGCAC
TGGGGCCAGATGGTAAGCCCTCCCGTATCGTAGTTATCTACACGACGGGGAGTCAGGCAACTATGGATGA
ACGAAATAGACAGATCGCTGAGATAGGTGCCTCACTGATTAAGCATTGGTAACTGTCAGACCAAGTTTAC
TCATATATACTTTAGATTGATTTAAAACTTCATTTTTAATTTAAAAGGATCTAGGTGAAGATCCTTTTTG
ATAATCTCATGACCAAAATCCCTTAACGTGAGTTTTCGTTCCACTGAGCGTCAGACCCCGTAGAAAAGAT
CAAAGGATCTTCTTGAGATCCTTTTTTTCTGCGCGTAATCTGCTGCTTGCAAACAAAAAAACCACCGCTA
CCAGCGGTGGTTTGTTTGCCGGATCAAGAGCTACCAACTCTTTTTCCGAAGGTAACTGGCTTCAGCAGAG
CGCAGATACCAAATACTGTCCTTCTAGTGTAGCCGTAGTTAGGCCACCACTTCAAGAACTCTGTAGCACC
GCCTACATACCTCGCTCTGCTAATCCTGTTACCAGTGGCTGCTGCCAGTGGCGATAAGTCGTGTCTTACC
GGGTTGGACTCAAGACGATAGTTACCGGATAAGGCGCAGCGGTCGGGCTGAACGGGGGGTTCGTGCACAC
AGCCCAGCTTGGAGCGAACGACCTACACCGAACTGAGATACCTACAGCGTGAGCTATGAGAAAGCGCCAC
GCTTCCCGAAGGGAGAAAGGCGGACAGGTATCCGGTAAGCGGCAGGGTCGGAACAGGAGAGCGCACGAGG
GAGCTTCCAGGGGGAAACGCCTGGTATCTTTATAGTCCTGTCGGGTTTCGCCACCTCTGACTTGAGCGTC
GATTTTTGTGATGCTCGTCAGGGGGGCGGAGCCTATGGAAAAACGCCAGCAACGCGGCCTTTTTACGGTT
CCTGGCCTTTTGCTGGCCTTTTGCTCACATGTTCTTTCCTGCGTTATCCCCTGATTCTGTGGATAACCGT
ATTACCGCCTTTGAGTGAGCTGATACCGCTCGCCGCAGCCGAACGACCGAGCGCAGCGAGTCAGTGAGCG
AGGAAGCGGAAGAGCGCCCAATACGCAAACCGCCTCTCCCCGCGCGTTGGCCGATTCATTAATGCAGCTG
GCACGACAGGTTTCCCGACTGGAAAGCGGGCAGTGAGCGCAACGCAATTAATGTGAGTTAGCTCACTCAT
TAGGCACCCCAGGCTTTACACTTTATGCTTCCGGCTCGTATGTTGTGTGGAATTGTGAGCGGATAACAAT
TTCACACAGGAAACAGCTATGACCATGATTACGCCAAGCGCGCAATTAACCCTCACTAAAGGGAACAAAA
GCTGGAGCTGCAAGCTTGGCCATTGCATACGTTGTATCCATATCATAATATGTACATTTATATTGGCTCA
TGTCCAACATTACCGCCATGTTGACATTGATTATTGACTAGTTATTAATAGTAATCAATTACGGGGTCAT
TAGTTCATAGCCCATATATGGAGTTCCGCGTTACATAACTTACGGTAAATGGCCCGCCTGGCTGACCGCC
CAACGACCCCCGCCCATTGACGTCAATAATGACGTATGTTCCCATAGTAACGCCAATAGGGACTTTCCAT
TGACGTCAATGGGTGGAGTATTTACGGTAAACTGCCCACTTGGCAGTACATCAAGTGTATCATATGCCAA
GTACGCCCCCTATTGACGTCAATGACGGTAAATGGCCCGCCTGGCATTATGCCCAGTACATGACCTTATG
GGACTTTCCTACTTGGCAGTACATCTACGTATTAGTCATCGCTATTACCATGGTGATGCGGTTTTGGCAG
TACATCAATGGGCGTGGATAGCGGTTTGACTCACGGGGATTTCCAAGTCTCCACCCCATTGACGTCAATG
GGAGTTTGTTTTGGCACCAAAATCAACGGGACTTTCCAAAATGTCGTAACAACTCCGCCCCATTGACGCA
AATGGGCGGTAGGCGTGTACGGTGGGAGGTCTATATAAGCAGAGCTCGTTTAGTGAACCGGGGTCTCTCT
GGTTAGACCAGATCTGAGCCTGGGAGCTCTCTGGCTAACTAGGGAACCCACTGCTTAAGCCTCAATAAAG
CTTGCCTTGAGTGCTTCAAGTAGTGTGTGCCCGTCTGTTGTGTGACTCTGGTAACTAGAGATCCCTCAGA
CCCTTTTAGTCAGTGTGGAAAATCTCTAGCAGTGGCGCCCGAACAGGGACCTGAAAGCGAAAGGGAAACC
AGAGCTCTCTCGACGCAGGACTCGGCTTGCTGAAGCGCGCACGGCAAGAGGCGAGGGGCGGCGACTGGTG
AGTACGCCAAAAATTTTGACTAGCGGAGGCTAGAAGGAGAGAGATGGGTGCGAGAGCGTCAGTATTAAGC
GGGGGAGAATTAGATCGCGATGGGAAAAAATTCGGTTAAGGCCAGGGGGAAAGAAAAAATATAAATTAAA
ACATATAGTATGGGCAAGCAGGGAGCTAGAACGATTCGCAGTTAATCCTGGCCTGTTAGAAACATCAGAA
GGCTGTAGACAAATACTGGGACAGCTACAACCATCCCTTCAGACAGGATCAGAAGAACTTAGATCATTAT
ATAATACAGTAGCAACCCTCTATTGTGTGCATCAAAGGATAGAGATAAAAGACACCAAGGAAGCTTTAGA
CAAGATAGAGGAAGAGCAAAACAAAAGTAAGACCACCGCACAGCAAGCGGCCGCTGATCTTCAGACCTGG
AGGAGGAGATATGAGGGACAATTGGAGAAGTGAATTATATAAATATAAAGTAGTAAAAATTGAACCATTA
GGAGTAGCACCCACCAAGGCAAAGAGAAGAGTGGTGCAGAGAGAAAAAAGAGCAGTGGGAATAGGAGCTT
TGTTCCTTGGGTTCTTGGGAGCAGCAGGAAGCACTATGGGCGCAGCCTCAATGACGCTGACGGTACAGGC
CAGACAATTATTGTCTGGTATAGTGCAGCAGCAGAACAATTTGCTGAGGGCTATTGAGGCGCAACAGCAT
CTGTTGCAACTCACAGTCTGGGGCATCAAGCAGCTCCAGGCAAGAATCCTGGCTGTGGAAAGATACCTAA
AGGATCAACAGCTCCTGGGGATTTGGGGTTGCTCTGGAAAACTCATTTGCACCACTGCTGTGCCTTGGAA
TGCTAGTTGGAGTAATAAATCTCTGGAACAGATTTGGAATCACACGACCTGGATGGAGTGGGACAGAGAA
ATTAACAATTACACAAGCTTAATACACTCCTTAATTGAAGAATCGCAAAACCAGCAAGAAAAGAATGAAC
AAGAATTATTGGAATTAGATAAATGGGCAAGTTTGTGGAATTGGTTTAACATAACAAATTGGCTGTGGTA
TATAAAATTATTCATAATGATAGTAGGAGGCTTGGTAGGTTTAAGAATAGTTTTTGCTGTACTTTCTATA
GTGAATAGAGTTAGGCAGGGATATTCACCATTATCGTTTCAGACCCACCTCCCAACCCCGAGGGGACCCG
ACAGGCCCGAAGGAATAGAAGAAGAAGGTGGAGAGAGAGACAGAGACAGATCCATTCGATTAGTGAACGG
ATCTCGACGGTATCGGTTAACTTTTAAAAGAAAAGGGGGGATTGGGGGGTACAGTGCAGGGGAAAGAATA
GTAGACATAATAGCAACAGACATACAAACTAAAGAATTACAAAAACAAATTACAAAAATTCAAAATTTTA
TCGATCACGAGACTAGCCTCGAGAAGCTTGATATCGAATTCAAAAAAGACGGCGCTAGGATCATCGAGAC
GGTACCGTCTCCGATGATCCTAGCGCCGTCAAACAAGGCTTTTCTCCAAGGGATATTTATAGTCTCAAAA
CACACAATTACTTTACAGTTAGGGTGAGTTTCCTTTTGTGCTGTTTTTTAAAATAATAATTTAGTATTTG
TATCTCTTATAGAAATCCAAGCCTATCATGTAAAATGTAGCTAGTATTAAAAAGAACAGATTATCTGTCT
TTTATCGCACATTAAGCCTCTATAGTTACTAGGAAATATTATATGCAAATTAACCGGGGCAGGGGAGTAG
CCGAGCTTCTCCCACAAGTCTGTGCGAGGGGGCCGGCGCGGGCCTAGAGATGGCGGCGTCGGATGGATCC
ACTAGTTCTAGAGCGGCCATCGAATTCCCACGGGGTTGGGGTTGCGCCTTTTCCAAGGCAGCCCTGGGTT
TGCGCAGGGACGCGGCTGCTCTGGGCGTGGTTCCGGGAAACGCAGCGGCGCCGACCCTGGGTCTCGCACA
TTCTTCACGTCCGTTCGCAGCGTCACCCGGATCTTCGCCGCTACCCTTGTGGGCCCCCCGGCGACGCTTC
CTGCTCCGCCCCTAAGTCGGGAAGGTTCCTTGCGGTTCGCGGCGTGCCGGACGTGACAAACGGAAGCCGC
ACGACTCACTAGTACCCTCGCAGACGGACAGCGCCAGGGAGCAATGGCAGCGCGCCGACCGCGATGGGCT
GTGGCCAATAGCGGCTGCTCAGCGGGGCGCGCCGAGAGCAGCGGCCGGGAAGGGGCGGTGCGGGAGGCGG
GGTGTGGGGCGGTAGTGTGGGCCCTGTTCCTGCCCGCGCGGTGTTCCGCATTCTGCAAGCCTCCGGAGCG
CACGTCGGCAGTCGGCTCCCTCGTTGACCGAATCACCGACCTCTCTCCCCAGGGGGATCCACCGGTCGCC
ACCATGGTGAGCAAGGGCGAGGAGCTGTTCACCGGGGTGGTGCCCATCCTGGTCGAGCTGGACGGCGACG
TAAACGGCCACAAGTTCAGCGTGTCCGGCGAGGGCGAGGGCGATGCCACCTACGGCAAGCTGACCCTGAA
GTTCATCTGCACCACCGGCAAGCTGCCCGTGCCCTGGCCCACCCTCGTGACCACCCTGACCTACGGCGTG
CAGTGCTTCAGCCGCTACCCCGACCACATGAAGCAGCACGACTTCTTCAAGTCCGCCATGCCCGAAGGCT
ACGTCCAGGAGCGCACCATCTTCTTCAAGGACGACGGCAACTACAAGACCCGCGCCGAGGTGAAGTTCGA
GGGCGACACCCTGGTGAACCGCATCGAGCTGAAGGGCATCGACTTCAAGGAGGACGGCAACATCCTGGGG
CACAAGCTGGAGTACAACTACAACAGCCACAACGTCTATATCATGGCCGACAAGCAGAAGAACGGCATCA
AGGTGAACTTCAAGATCCGCCACAACATCGAGGACGGCAGCGTGCAGCTCGCCGACCACTACCAGCAGAA
CACCCCCATCGGCGACGGCCCCGTGCTGCTGCCCGACAACCACTACCTGAGCACCCAGTCCGCCCTGAGC
AAAGACCCCAACGAGAAGCGCGATCACATGGTCCTGCTGGAGTTCGTGACCGCCGCCGGGATCACTCTCG
GCATGGACGAGCTGTACAAGTAAAGCGGCCGCGTCGACAATCAACCTCTGGATTACAAAATTTGTGAAAG
ATTGACTGGTATTCTTAACTATGTTGCTCCTTTTACGCTATGTGGATACGCTGCTTTAATGCCTTTGTAT
CATGCTATTGCTTCCCGTATGGCTTTCATTTTCTCCTCCTTGTATAAATCCTGGTTGCTGTCTCTTTATG
AGGAGTTGTGGCCCGTTGTCAGGCAACGTGGCGTGGTGTGCACTGTGTTTGCTGACGCAACCCCCACTGG
TTGGGGCATTGCCACCACCTGTCAGCTCCTTTCCGGGACTTTCGCTTTCCCCCTCCCTATTGCCACGGCG
GAACTCATCGCCGCCTGCCTTGCCCGCTGCTGGACAGGGGCTCGGCTGTTGGGCACTGACAATTCCGTGG
TGTTGTCGGGGAAGCTGACGTCCTTTCCATGGCTGCTCGCCTGTGTTGCCACCTGGATTCTGCGCGGGAC
GTCCTTCTGCTACGTCCCTTCGGCCCTCAATCCAGCGGACCTTCCTTCCCGCGGCCTGCTGCCGGCTCTG
CGGCCTCTTCCGCGTCTTCGCCTTCGCCCTCAGACGAGTCGGATCTCCCTTTGGGCCGCCTCCCCGCCTG
GAATTCGAGCTCGGTACCTTTAAGACCAATGACTTACAAGGCAGCTGTAGATCTTAGCCACTTTTTAAAA
GAAAAGGGGGGACTGGAAGGGCTAATTCACTCCCAACGAAGACAAGATCTGCTTTTTGCTTGTACTGGGT
CTCTCTGGTTAGACCAGATCTGAGCCTGGGAGCTCTCTGGCTAACTAGGGAACCCACTGCTTAAGCCTCA
ATAAAGCTTGCCTTGAGTGCTTCAAGTAGTGTGTGCCCGTCTGTTGTGTGACTCTGGTAACTAGAGATCC
CTCAGACCCTTTTAGTCAGTGTGGAAAATCTCTAGCAGTAGTAGTTCATGTCATCTTATTATTCAGTATT
TATAACTTGCAAAGAAATGAATATCAGAGAGTGAGAGGAACTTGTTTATTGCAGCTTATAATGGTTACAA
ATAAAGCAATAGCATCACAAATTTCACAAATAAAGCATTTTTTTCACTGCATTCTAGTTGTGGTTTGTCC
AAACTCATCAATGTATCTTATCATGTCTGGCTCTAGCTATCCCGCCCCTAACTCCGCCCAGTTCCGCCCA
TTCTCCGCCCCATGGCTGACTAATTTTTTTTATTTATGCAGAGGCCGAGGCCGCCTCGGCCTCTGAGCTA
TTCCAGAAGTAGTGAGGAGGCTTTTTTGGAGGCCTAGGCTTTTGCGTCGAGACGTACCCAATTCGCCCTA
TAGTGAGTCGTATTACGCGCGCTCACTGGCCGTCGTTTTACAACGTCGTGACTGGGAAAACCCTGGCGTT
ACCCAACTTAATCGCCTTGCAGCACATCCCCCTTTCGCCAGCTGGCGTAATAGCGAAGAGGCCCGCACCG
ATCGCCCTTCCCAACAGTTGCGCAGCCTGAATGGCGAATGGCGCG
[124 nt withheld, positions 7676-7799]
C
[91 nt withheld, positions 7801-7891]
A
[49 nt withheld, positions 7893-7941]
CCTTTGACGTTGGAGTCCACGTTCTTT
[37 nt withheld, positions 7969-8005]
ACCCTATCTCGGTCTATTCTTTTGATTTATAAGGGATTTTGCCGATTTCGGCCTATTGGTTAAAAAATGA
GCTGATTTAACAAAAATTTAACGCGAATTTTAACAAAATATTAACGTTTACAATTTCC
