>Addgene plasmid #46592 | AB.pCCL.sin.cPPT.U6.miR-151-5p-Decoy.hPGK.GFP.WPRE | addgene partial sequence | sequence record 66965 | pBluescript-SK 5'-tctagaactagtggatc-3'
CCGCGCCGGCCCCCTCGCACAGACTTGTGGGAGAAGCTCGGCTACTCCCCTGCCCCGGTTAATTTGCATA
TAATATTTCCTAGTAACTATAGAGGCTTAATGTGCGATAAAAGACAGATAATCTGTTCTTTTTAATACTA
GCTACATTTTACATGATAGGCTTGGATTTCTATAAGAGATACAAATACTAAATTATTATTTTAAAAAACA
GCACAAAAGGAAACTCACCCTAACTGTAAAGTAATTGTGTGTTTTGAGACTATAAATATCCCTTGGAGAA
AAGCCTTGTTTGACGGCGCTAGGATCATCAACACTAGACTGTCTGCTCCTCGACAAGTATTCTGGTCACA
GAATACAACACTAGACTGTCTGCTCCTCGACAAGATGATCCTAGCGCCGTCTTTTTTGAATTCGATATCA
AGCTTCTCGAGGCTAGTCTCGTGATCGATAAAATTTTGAATTTTTGTAATTTGTTTTTGTAATTCTTTAG
TTTGTATGTCTGTTGCTATTATGTCTACTATTCTTTCCCCTGCACTGTACCCCCCAATCCCCCCTTTTCT
TTTA
